>Addgene plasmid #128872 | pEGFPC1-Spop | addgene full sequence | sequence record 252105 | Addgene NGS Result
GTGATGCGGTTTTGGCAGTACATCAATGGGCGTGGATAGCGGTTTGACTCACGGGGATTTCCAAGTCTCC
ACCCCATTGACGTCAATGGGAGTTTGTTTTGGCACCAAAATCAACGGGACTTTCCAAAATGTCGTAACAA
CTCCGCCCCATTGACGCAAATGGGCGGTAGGCGTGTACGGTGGGAGGTCTATATAAGCAGAGCTGGTTTA
GTGAACCGTCAGATCCGCTAGCGCTACCGGTCGCCACCATGGTGAGCAAGGGCGAGGAGCTGTTCACCGG
GGTGGTGCCCATCCTGGTCGAGCTGGACGGCGACGTAAACGGCCACAAGTTCAGCGTGTCCGGCGAGGGC
GAGGGCGATGCCACCTACGGCAAGCTGACCCTGAAGTTCATCTGCACCACCGGCAAGCTGCCCGTGCCCT
GGCCCACCCTCGTGACCACCCTGACCTACGGCGTGCAGTGCTTCAGCCGCTACCCCGACCACATGAAGCA
GCACGACTTCTTCAAGTCCGCCATGCCCGAAGGCTACGTCCAGGAGCGCACCATCTTCTTCAAGGACGAC
GGCAACTACAAGACCCGCGCCGAGGTGAAGTTCGAGGGCGACACCCTGGTGAACCGCATCGAGCTGAAGG
GCATCGACTTCAAGGAGGACGGCAACATCCTGGGGCACAAGCTGGAGTACAACTACAACAGCCACAACGT
CTATATCATGGCCGACAAGCAGAAGAACGGCATCAAGGTGAACTTCAAGATCCGCCACAACATCGAGGAC
GGCAGCGTGCAGCTCGCCGACCACTACCAGCAGAACACCCCCATCGGCGACGGCCCCGTGCTGCTGCCCG
ACAACCACTACCTGAGCACCCAGTCCGCCCTGAGCAAAGACCCCAACGAGAAGCGCGATCACATGGTCCT
GCTGGAGTTCGTGACCGCCGCCGGGATCACTCTCGGCATGGACGAGCTGTACAAGTCCGGACTCAGATCT
CGAGCTCAAGCTTCGAATTCTGCAGTCGAGTCAAGGGTTCCAAGTCCTCCACCTCCGGCAGAAATGTCGA
GTGGTCCCGTTGCCGAGAGCTGGTGCTATACACAGATCAAGGTAGTGAAGTTCTCCTACATGTGGACCAT
CAATAACTTTAGTTTTTGCCGGGAGGAAATGGGTGAAGTCATAAAAAGTTCAACTTTTTCATCAGGAGCC
AATGATAAACTGAAATGGTGTTTGCGAGTAAACCCGAAAGGGCTAGATGAAGAAAGCAAAGATTACCTGT
CGCTTTACCTGTTGTTGGTCAGCTGTCCAAAGAGTGAAGTTCGGGCAAAGTTCAAGTTCTCCATCCTGAA
TGCCAAGGGAGAAGAAACCAAAGCTATGGAGAGTCAGCGAGCTTATAGGTTCGTGCAAGGCAAAGACTGG
GGATTCAAAAAATTCATCCGCAGAGATTTTCTCTTGGACGAGGCCAATGGGCTTCTCCCTGATGACAAGC
TCACCCTCTTCTGTGAGGTGAGTGTAGTACAAGACTCTGTCAATATTTCTGGGCAGAATACTATGAACAT
GGTAAAGGTTCCTGAATGCCGGTTGGCAGATGAGTTAGGAGGGCTGTGGGAGAACTCTCGATTCACCGAC
TGCTGCTTGTGTGTGGCTGGTCAAGAATTCCAGGCTCACAAGGCTATCTTAGCAGCTCGGTCTCCAGTCT
TCAGTGCCATGTTTGAACATGAAATGGAGGAGAGCAAAAAGAATCGGGTTGAGATTAACGACGTGGAGCC
TGAGGTGTTTAAGGAGATGATGTGCTTCATCTACACGGGGAAGGCGCCGAACCTCGACAAGATGGCTGAC
GACTTGCTGGCAGCTGCCGATAAGTACGCCCTGGAGCGTCTGAAGGTCATGTGTGAGGACGCCCTCTGCA
GTAACCTCTCTGTGGAGAACGCTGCAGAGATTCTCATCCTGGCTGACCTCCACAGCGCAGATCAGCTGAA
GACGCAGGCAGTTGATTTCATCAACTATCATGCTTCGGATGTCTTGGAGACCTCTGGGTGGAAGTCAATG
GTGGTGTCACATCCCCACTTAGTGGCAGAAGCATACCGTTCTCTGGCTTCAGCACAGTGCCCTTTCCTGG
GGCCCCCACGCAAACGCCTGAAGCAATCCTAAGGATCCACCGGATCTAGATAACTGATCATAATCAGCCA
TACCACATTTGTAGAGGTTTTACTTGCTTTAAAAAACCTCCCACACCTCCCCCTGAACCTGAAACATAAA
ATGAATGCAATTGTTGTTGTTAACTTGTTTATTGCAGCTTATAATGGTTACAAATAAAGCAATAGCATCA
CAAATTTCACAAATAAAGCATTTTTTTCACTGCATTCTAGTTGTGGTTTGTCCAAACTCATCAATGTATC
TTAACGCGTAAATTGTAAGCGTTAATATTTTGTTAAAATTCGCGTTAAATTTTTGTTAAATCAGCTCATT
TTTTAACCAATAGGCCGAAATCGGCAAAATCCCTTATAAATCAAAAGAATAGACCGAGATAGGGT
[37 nt withheld, positions 2516-2552]
AAAGAACGTGGACTCCAACGTCAAAGG
[49 nt withheld, positions 2580-2628]
T
[91 nt withheld, positions 2630-2720]
G
[124 nt withheld, positions 2722-2845]
CAGGTGGCACTTTTCGGGGAAATGTGCGCGGAACCCCTATTTGTTTATTTTTCTAAATACATTCAAATAT
GTATCCGCTCATGAGACAATAACCCTGATAAATGCTTCAATAATATTGAAAAAGGAAGAGTCCTGAGGCG
GAAAGAACCAGCTGTGGAATGTGTGTCAGTTAGGGTGTGGAAAGTCCCCAGGCTCCCCAGCAGGCAGAAG
TATGCAAAGCATGCATCTCAATTAGTCAGCAACCAGGTGTGGAAAGTCCCCAGGCTCCCCAGCAGGCAGA
AGTATGCAAAGCATGCATCTCAATTAGTCAGCAACCATAGTCCCGCCCCTAACTCCGCCCATCCCGCCCC
TAACTCCGCCCAGTTCCGCCCATTCTCCGCCCCATGGCTGACTAATTTTTTTTATTTATGCAGAGGCCGA
GGCCGCCTCGGCCTCTGAGCTATTCCAGAAGTAGTGAGGAGGCTTTTTTGGAGGCCTAGGCTTTTGCAAA
GATCGATCAAGAGACAGGATGAGGATCGTTTCGCATGATTGAACAAGATGGATTGCACGCAGGTTCTCCG
GCCGCTTGGGTGGAGAGGCTATTCGGCTATGACTGGGCACAACAGACAATCGGCTGCTCTGATGCCGCCG
TGTTCCGGCTGTCAGCGCAGGGGCGCCCGGTTCTTTTTGTCAAGACCGACCTGTCCGGTGCCCTGAATGA
ACTGCAAGACGAGGCAGCGCGGCTATCGTGGCTGGCCACGACGGGCGTTCCTTGCGCAGCTGTGCTCGAC
GTTGTCACTGAAGCGGGAAGGGACTGGCTGCTATTGGGCGAAGTGCCGGGGCAGGATCTCCTGTCATCTC
ACCTTGCTCCTGCCGAGAAAGTATCCATCATGGCTGATGCAATGCGGCGGCTGCATACGCTTGATCCGGC
TACCTGCCCATTCGACCACCAAGCGAAACATCGCATCGAGCGAGCACGTACTCGGATGGAAGCCGGTCTT
GTCGATCAGGATGATCTGGACGAAGAGCATCAGGGGCTCGCGCCAGCCGAACTGTTCGCCAGGCTCAAGG
CGAGCATGCCCGACGGCGAGGATCTCGTCGTGACCCATGGCGATGCCTGCTTGCCGAATATCATGGTGGA
AAATGGCCGCTTTTCTGGATTCATCGACTGTGGCCGGCTGGGTGTGGCGGACCGCTATCAGGACATAGCG
TTGGCTACCCGTGATATTGCTGAAGAGCTTGGCGGCGAATGGGCTGACCGCTTCCTCGTGCTTTACGGTA
TCGCCGCTCCCGATTCGCAGCGCATCGCCTTCTATCGCCTTCTTGACGAGTTCTTCTGAGCGGGACTCTG
GGGTTCGAAATGACCGACCAAGCGACGCCCAACCTGCCATCACGAGATTTCGATTCCACCGCCGCCTTCT
ATGAAAGGTTGGGCTTCGGAATCGTTTTCCGGGACGCCGGCTGGATGATCCTCCAGCGCGGGGATCTCAT
GCTGGAGTTCTTCGCCCACCCTAGGGGGAGGCTAACTGAAACACGGAAGGAGACAATACCGGAAGGAACC
CGCGCTATGACGGCAATAAAAAGACAGAATAAAACGCACGGTGTTGGGTCGTTTGTTCATAAACGCGGGG
TTCGGTCCCAGGGCTGGCACTCTGTCGATACCCCACCGAGACCCCATTGGGGCCAATACGCCCGCGTTTC
TTCCTTTTCCCCACCCCACCCCCCAAGTTCGGGTGAAGGCCCAGGGCTCGCAGCCAACGTCGGGGCGGCA
GGCCCTGCCATAGCCTCAGGTTACTCATATATACTTTAGATTGATTTAAAACTTCATTTTTAATTTAAAA
GGATCTAGGTGAAGATCCTTTTTGATAATCTCATGACCAAAATCCCTTAACGTGAGTTTTCGTTCCACTG
AGCGTCAGACCCCGTAGAAAAGATCAAAGGATCTTCTTGAGATCCTTTTTTTCTGCGCGTAATCTGCTGC
TTGCAAACAAAAAAACCACCGCTACCAGCGGTGGTTTGTTTGCCGGATCAAGAGCTACCAACTCTTTTTC
CGAAGGTAACTGGCTTCAGCAGAGCGCAGATACCAAATACTGTTCTTCTAGTGTAGCCGTAGTTAGGCCA
CCACTTCAAGAACTCTGTAGCACCGCCTACATACCTCGCTCTGCTAATCCTGTTACCAGTGGCTGCTGCC
AGTGGCGATAAGTCGTGTCTTACCGGGTTGGACTCAAGACGATAGTTACCGGATAAGGCGCAGCGGTCGG
GCTGAACGGGGGGTTCGTGCACACAGCCCAGCTTGGAGCGAACGACCTACACCGAACTGAGATACCTACA
GCGTGAGCTATGAGAAAGCGCCACGCTTCCCGAAGGGAGAAAGGCGGACAGGTATCCGGTAAGCGGCAGG
GTCGGAACAGGAGAGCGCACGAGGGAGCTTCCAGGGGGAAACGCCTGGTATCTTTATAGTCCTGTCGGGT
TTCGCCACCTCTGACTTGAGCGTCGATTTTTGTGATGCTCGTCAGGGGGGCGGAGCCTATGGAAAAACGC
CAGCAACGCGGCCTTTTTACGGTTCCTGGCCTTTTGCTGGCCTTTTGCTCACATGTTCTTTCCTGCGTTA
TCCCCTGATTCTGTGGATAACCGTATTACCGCCATGCATTAGTTATTAATAGTAATCAATTACGGGGTCA
TTAGTTCATAGCCCATATATGGAGTTCCGCGTTACATAACTTACGGTAAATGGCCCGCCTGGCTGACCGC
CCAACGACCCCCGCCCATTGACGTCAATAATGACGTATGTTCCCATAGTAACGCCAATAGGGACTTTCCA
TTGACGTCAATGGGTGGAGTATTTACGGTAAACTGCCCACTTGGCAGTACATCAAGTGTATCATATGCCA
AGTACGCCCCCTATTGACGTCAATGACGGTAAATGGCCCGCCTGGCATTATGCCCAGTACATGACCTTAT
GGGACTTTCCTACTTGGCAGTACATCTACGTATTAGTCATCGCTATTACCATG
Features (pLannotate 1.2.2; 15 found; start..end, strand, type, name):
      1..204     +  promoter       CMV promoter: human cytomegalovirus (CMV) immediate early promoter
    249..965     +  CDS            EGFP: EGFP is a basic (constitutively fluorescent) green fluorescent protein published in 1996, derived from Aequorea victoria. It is reported to be a rapidly-maturing weak dimer with moderate acid sensitivity.
    966..1009    +  misc_feature   MCS (fragment): multiple cloning site
   1011..2129    +  CDS            SPOP: SPOP_HUMAN - Experimental evidence at protein level: Swiss-Prot protein existence level 1. Component of a cullin-RING-based BCR (BTB-CUL3-RBX1) E3 ubiquitin-protein ligase complex that mediates the ubiquitination of target proteins, leading most often to their proteasomal degradation. In complex with CUL3, involved in ubiquitination and proteasomal degradation of BRMS1, DAXX, PDX1/IPF1, GLI2 and GLI3. In complex with CUL3, involved in ubiquitination of MACROH2A1 and BMI1; this does not lead to their proteasomal degradation. Inhibits transcriptional activation of PDX1/IPF1 targets, such as insu
   2155..2239    +  CDS            large T antigen (fragment): large T antigen from SV40 (simian virus 40)
   2262..2383    +  polyA_signal   SV40 poly(A) signal: SV40 polyadenylation signal
   2417..2845    -  rep_origin     f1 ori (sequence partly withheld): f1 bacteriophage origin of replication; arrow indicates direction of (+) strand synthesis
   2872..2976    +  promoter       AmpR promoter: bla
   2978..3335    +  promoter       SV40 promoter: SV40 enhancer and early promoter
   3370..4164    +  CDS            NeoR/KanR: aminoglycoside phosphotransferase from Tn5; aph(3')-II (or nptII); confers resistance to neomycin, kanamycin, and G418 (Geneticin®)
   4185..4337    +  CDS            ble (fragment): BLE_KLEPN - Experimental evidence at protein level: Swiss-Prot protein existence level 1. Binding protein with a strong affinity to the bleomycin family of antibiotics. Binds to CL990; an antimitotic-antibiotic compound. From Klebsiella pneumoniae.
   4396..4443    +  polyA_signal   HSV TK poly(A) signal: herpes simplex virus thymidine kinase polyadenylation signal (Cole and Stacy, 1985)
   4534..4550    -  polyA_signal   bGH poly(A) signal (fragment): bovine growth hormone polyadenylation signal
   4772..5360    +  rep_origin     ori: high-copy-number ColE1/pMB1/pBR322/pUC origin of replication
   5535..5838    +  enhancer       CMV enhancer: human cytomegalovirus immediate early enhancer
