[The description below was written by a language model from this plasmid's Addgene catalogue record and pLannotate feature annotations shown in this document.]
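Description:
pEGFPC1-Spop is a mammalian expression plasmid built on the pEGFP-C1 backbone that produces mouse Spop fused at its N terminus to EGFP. In the sequenced 5,838 nt record, the human cytomegalovirus immediate-early enhancer and promoter (split across the numbering origin of the circular map) drive the EGFP coding sequence. This is followed by a remnant of the multiple cloning site and then the Spop open reading frame, which was inserted between the SalI and BamHI sites. An SV40 polyadenylation signal terminates the transcript. The annotation software matched the insert to human SPOP, but the catalogue entry gives the species as mouse; a match of this kind is expected for a closely conserved orthologue and does not by itself contradict the catalogue. SPOP is the substrate-binding component of a cullin-3-based BTB-CUL3-RBX1 E3 ubiquitin ligase, whose listed targets include the Hedgehog pathway transcription factors GLI2 and GLI3.

The plasmid replicates in E. coli at high copy from a ColE1/pUC-type origin and also carries an f1 phage origin. Selection relies on a single Tn5 aminoglycoside phosphotransferase (NeoR/KanR) gene. It sits behind tandem bacterial (bla) and SV40 early promoters and ends in an HSV TK poly(A) signal, so it gives kanamycin resistance in bacteria and can support G418 selection of transfected mammalian cells. The short large T antigen, ble and bGH poly(A) hits are fragmentary and appear to be backbone remnants rather than functional elements. The stated purpose is mammalian expression of mouse Spop. The EGFP fusion allows the protein to be followed by fluorescence, and the associated publication concerns Spop in Indian hedgehog signalling during skeletal development.
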