Addgene plasmid #128872: pEGFPC1-Spop
Purpose: For mammalian expression of mouse Spop
Depositing lab: Aimin Liu. Depositing organization: Pennsylvania State University. Publication: Spop promotes skeletal development and homeostasis by positively regulating Ihh signaling. Cai H, Liu A. Proc Natl Acad Sci U S A. 2016 Dec 20;113(51):14751-14756. doi: 10.1073/pnas.1612520114. Epub 2016 Dec 5. PubMed 27930311.
Backbone
  Vector backbone: pEGFP-C1
  Vector type: Mammalian Expression
Growth in bacteria
  Bacterial resistance: Kanamycin, 50 μg/mL
  Growth temperature: 37°C
  Growth strain: DH5alpha
  Copy number: High Copy
Gene/Insert
  Gene/Insert name: Spop
  Species: M. musculus (mouse)
  Entrez Gene: Spop (a.k.a. Pcif1, TEF2)
  Tag / fusion protein: EGFP (N terminal on insert)
  Cloning method: Restriction Enzyme; 5′ cloning site SalI (unknown if destroyed); 3′ cloning site BamHI (unknown if destroyed)
Terms and licenses: Academic/Nonprofit Terms; Industry Terms: Not Available to Industry
How to cite: pEGFPC1-Spop was a gift from Aimin Liu (Addgene plasmid # 128872 ; http://n2t.net/addgene:128872 ; RRID:Addgene_128872)
