>Addgene plasmid #128872 | pEGFPC1-Spop | depositor partial sequence | sequence record 247162 | insert sequence
TCAAGGGTTCCAAGTCCTCCACCTCCGGCAGAAATGTCGAGTGGTCCCGTTGCCGAGAGCTGGTGCTATA
CACAGATCAAGGTAGTGAAGTTCTCCTACATGTGGACCATCAATAACTTTAGTTTTTGCCGGGAGGAAAT
GGGTGAAGTCATAAAAAGTTCAACTTTTTCATCAGGAGCCAATGATAAACTGAAATGGTGTTTGCGAGTA
AACCCGAAAGGGCTAGATGAAGAAAGCAAAGATTACCTGTCGCTTTACCTGTTGTTGGTCAGCTGTCCAA
AGAGTGAAGTTCGGGCAAAGTTCAAGTTCTCCATCCTGAATGCCAAGGGAGAAGAAACCAAAGCTATGGA
GAGTCAGCGAGCTTATAGGTTCGTGCAAGGCAAAGACTGGGGATTCAAAAAATTCATCCGCAGAGATTTT
CTCTTGGACGAGGCCAATGGGCTTCTCCCTGATGACAAGCTCACCCTCTTCTGTGAGGTGAGTGTAGTAC
AAGACTCTGTCAATATTTCTGGGCAGAATACTATGAACATGGTAAAGGTTCCTGAATGCCGGTTGGCAGA
TGAGTTAGGAGGGCTGTGGGAGAACTCTCGATTCACCGACTGCTGCTTGTGTGTGGCTGGTCAAGAATTC
CAGGCTCACAAGGCTATCTTAGCAGCTCGGTCTCCAGTCTTCAGTGCCATGTTTGAACATGAAATGGAGG
AGAGCAAAAAGAATCGGGTTGAGATTAACGACGTGGAGCCTGAGGTGTTTAAGGAGATGATGTGCTTCAT
CTACACGGGGAAGGCGCCGAACCTCGACAAGATGGCTGACGACTTGCTGGCAGCTGCCGATAAGTACGCC
CTGGAGCGTCTGAAGGTCATGTGTGAGGACGCCCTCTGCAGTAACCTCTCTGTGGAGAACGCTGCAGAGA
TTCTCATCCTGGCTGACCTCCACAGCGCAGATCAGCTGAAGACGCAGGCAGTTGATTTCATCAACTATCA
TGCTTCGGATGTCTTGGAGACCTCTGGGTGGAAGTCAATGGTGGTGTCACATCCCCACTTAGTGGCAGAA
GCATACCGTTCTCTGGCTTCAGCACAGTGCCCTTTCCTGGGGCCCCCACGCAAACGCCTGAAGCAATCCT
AA
